Addgene plasmid #206397: pCXLE_hePOU_shp53
Purpose: Integration-free (episomal) expression of human ePOU and shRNA against p53.
Depositing lab: Ralf Jauch. Depositing organization: University of Hong Kong.
Backbone
  Vector backbone: pCXLE
  Backbone size w/o insert (bp): 10200
  Vector type: Mammalian Expression
Growth in bacteria
  Bacterial resistance: Ampicillin, 100 μg/mL
  Growth temperature: 37°C
  Growth strain: NEB Stable
  Copy number: High Copy
Gene/Insert 1
  Gene/Insert name: ePOU
  Species: H. sapiens (human)
  Cloning method: Gibson Cloning
Gene/Insert 2
  Gene/Insert name: shRNA against p53
  Species: H. sapiens (human)
  Entrez Gene: TP53 (a.k.a. BCC7, BMFS5, LFS1, P53, TRP53)
Terms and licenses: Academic/Nonprofit Terms; Industry Terms: Not Available to Industry
How to cite: pCXLE_hePOU_shp53 was a gift from Ralf Jauch (Addgene plasmid # 206397 ; http://n2t.net/addgene:206397 ; RRID:Addgene_206397)
