[The description below was written by a language model from this plasmid's Addgene catalogue record and pLannotate feature annotations shown in this document.]
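Description:
pCXLE_hePOU_shp53 is a non-integrating, episomal mammalian expression plasmid built on the pCXLE backbone, designed to deliver a human POU-family reprogramming factor together with knockdown of p53. In bacteria it is maintained through a high-copy ColE1/pUC-type origin and selected with ampicillin via the β-lactamase gene. In human cells it persists as an extrachromosomal replicon because it carries the Epstein-Barr virus oriP origin together with an EBNA1 coding sequence; EBNA1 binds oriP to drive replication and tether the plasmid to chromosomes during division. Such episomes are gradually lost from dividing cells, which is what makes the system integration-free. Two loxP sites in the same orientation flank the EBNA1 region, so Cre recombinase could in principle excise it. Small annotated fragments of EBV genes, lac elements and a tet promoter appear to be backbone remnants rather than functional parts.

The main expression cassette uses the CAG arrangement (CMV enhancer, chicken β-actin promoter and chimeric intron) to drive the ePOU open reading frame, which the annotation software matches to human POU5F1 (OCT4). The record does not specify how ePOU differs from wild-type OCT4. The transcript is followed by a WPRE, which enhances post-transcriptional expression, and a rabbit β-globin polyadenylation signal. Separately, a mouse U6 RNA polymerase III promoter sits upstream of a short unannotated stretch that presumably holds the hairpin targeting human TP53 listed in the catalogue. Suppressing p53 is a common way to raise reprogramming efficiency, so the construct fits integration-free generation of induced pluripotent stem cells, although the record states only the expression purpose.
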