Features (pLannotate 1.2.2; 25 found; start..end, strand, type, name):
      4..383     +  enhancer       CMV enhancer: human cytomegalovirus immediate early enhancer
    385..662     +  promoter       chicken β-actin promoter: No description available
    663..1679    +  intron         chimeric intron: chimera between introns from chicken β-actin and rabbit β-globin
   1744..2823    +  CDS            POU5F1: PO5F1_HUMAN - Also known as OCT3, OCT4, OTF3. Experimental evidence at protein level: Swiss-Prot protein existence level 1. Transcription factor that binds to the octamer motif (5'- ATTTGCAT-3'). Forms a trimeric complex with SOX2 or SOX15 on DNA and controls the expression of a number of genes involved in embryonic development such as YES1, FGF4, UTF1 and ZFP206. Critical for early embryogenesis and for embryonic stem cell pluripotency. From Homo sapiens (Human).
   2867..3455    +  misc_feature   WPRE: woodchuck hepatitis virus posttranscriptional regulatory element
   3463..3540    +  CDS            HBB (fragment): HBB_PONPY - Experimental evidence at transcript level: Swiss-Prot protein existence level 2. Involved in oxygen transport from the lung to the various peripheral tissues. From Pongo pygmaeus (Bornean orangutan).
   3611..3666    +  polyA_signal   β-globin poly(A) signal: rabbit β-globin polyadenylation signal (Gil and Proudfoot, 1987)
   4049..4071    -  protein_bind   lac operator (fragment): The lac repressor binds to the lac operator to inhibit transcription in E. coli. This inhibition can be relieved by adding lactose or isopropyl-β-D-thiogalactopyranoside (IPTG). lac repressor encoded by lacI
   4075..4105    -  promoter       lac promoter: promoter for the E. coli lac operon
   4120..4141    -  protein_bind   CAP binding site: CAP binding activates transcription in the presence of cAMP. E. coli catabolite activator protein
   4154..4193    -  CDS            lacI (fragment): lac repressor; lacI; The lac repressor binds to the lac operator to inhibit transcription in E. coli. This inhibition can be relieved by adding lactose or isopropyl-β-D-thiogalactopyranoside (IPTG).
   4230..4263    -  protein_bind   loxP: Cre-mediated recombination occurs in the 8-bp core sequence (GCATACAT). Cre recombinase
   4316..4339    +  promoter       tet promoter (fragment): E. coli promoter for tetracycline efflux protein gene
   4342..4686    +  CDS            BRRF2_EBVB9 (fragment): Protein inferred from homology: Swiss-Prot protein existence level 3. From Epstein-Barr virus (strain B95-8) (HHV-4) (Human herpesvirus 4).
   4724..6649    +  CDS            EBNA1: Epstein-Barr nuclear antigen 1, also known as EBNA-1 crucial for latent viral infection, and for episomal amplification of vectors containing the oriP origin (Okita et al., 2013)
   6732..6800    +  CDS            gL (fragment): GL_EBVB9 - Experimental evidence at protein level: Swiss-Prot protein existence level 1. The heterodimer glycoprotein H-glycoprotein L is required for the fusion of viral and plasma membranes leading to virus entry into the host cell. Acts as a functional inhibitor of gH and maintains gH in an inhibited form. Upon binding to host integrins, gL dissociates from gH leading to activation of the viral fusion glycoproteins gB and gH. Fusion of EBV with B-lymphocytes requires the additional receptor- binding protein gp42, which forms a complex with gH/gL. The heterodimer gH/gL targets also host EPHA
   6817..6850    -  protein_bind   loxP: Cre-mediated recombination occurs in the 8-bp core sequence (GCATACAT). Cre recombinase
   6884..7036    +  CDS            gL (fragment): GL_EBVA8 - Experimental evidence at protein level: Swiss-Prot protein existence level 1. The heterodimer glycoprotein H-glycoprotein L is required for the fusion of viral and plasma membranes leading to virus entry into the host cell. Acts as a functional inhibitor of gH and maintains gH in an inhibited form. Upon binding to host integrins, gL dissociates from gH leading to activation of the viral fusion glycoproteins gB and gH. The heterodimer gH/gL targets also host EPHA2 to promote viral entry. From Epstein-Barr virus (strain AG876) (HHV-4) (Human herpesvirus 4).
   7037..8826    +  rep_origin     oriP: Epstein-Barr virus oriP replication origin (Yates et al., 2000)
   9296..9609    +  promoter       U6 promoter: RNA polymerase III promoter for mouse U6 snRNA (Das et al., 1988)
   9670..9693    -  misc_feature   MCS (fragment): pBluescript multiple cloning site
   9694..9748    -  CDS            lacI (fragment): lac repressor; lacI; The lac repressor binds to the lac operator to inhibit transcription in E. coli. This inhibition can be relieved by adding lactose or isopropyl-β-D-thiogalactopyranoside (IPTG).
   9931..10519   -  rep_origin     ori: high-copy-number ColE1/pMB1/pBR322/pUC origin of replication
  10690..11550   -  CDS            AmpR: β-lactamase; bla; confers resistance to ampicillin, carbenicillin, and related antibiotics
  11551..11655   -  promoter       AmpR promoter: bla
>Addgene plasmid #206397 | pCXLE_hePOU_shp53 | addgene full sequence | sequence record 409986 | Addgene Partial NGS Result
GTCGACATTGATTATTGACTAGTTATTAATAGTAATCAATTACGGGGTCATTAGTTCATAGCCCATATAT
GGAGTTCCGCGTTACATAACTTACGGTAAATGGCCCGCCTGGCTGACCGCCCAACGACCCCCGCCCATTG
ACGTCAATAATGACGTATGTTCCCATAGTAACGCCAATAGGGACTTTCCATTGACGTCAATGGGTGGAGT
ATTTACGGTAAACTGCCCACTTGGCAGTACATCAAGTGTATCATATGCCAAGTACGCCCCCTATTGACGT
CAATGACGGTAAATGGCCCGCCTGGCATTATGCCCAGTACATGACCTTATGGGACTTTCCTACTTGGCAG
TACATCTACGTATTAGTCATCGCTATTACCATGGTCGAGGTGAGCCCCACGTTCTGCTTCACTCTCCCCA
TCTCCCCCCCCTCCCCACCCCCAATTTTGTATTTATTTATTTTTTAATTATTTTGTGCAGCGATGGGGGC
GGGGGGGGGGGGGGGGCGCGCGCCGGGGGGGGGGGGGGGGGGGGGGGGGCGGGGCGGGGCGAGGCGGAGA
GGTGCGGCGGCAGCCAATCAGAGCGGCGCGCTCCGAAAGTTTCCTTTTATGGCGAGGCGGCGGCGGCGGC
GGCCCTATAAAAAGCGAAGCGCGCGGCGGGCGGGAGTCGCTGCGCGCTGCCTTCGCCCCGTGCCCCGCTC
CGCCGCCGCCTCGCGCCGCCCGCCCCGGCTCTGACTGACCGCGTTACTCCCACAGGTGAGCGGGCGGGAC
GGCCCTTCTCCTCCGGGCTGTAATTAGCGCTTGGTTTAATGACGGCTTGTTTCTTTTCTGTGGCTGCGTG
AAAGCCTTGAGGGGCTCCGGGAGGGCCCTTTGTGCGGGGGGAGCGGCTCGGGGGGTGCGTGCGTGTGTGT
GTGCGTGGGGAGCGCCGCGTGCGGCTCCGCGCTGCCCGGCGGCTGTGAGCGCTGCGGGCGCGGCGCGGGG
CTTTGTGCGCTCCGCAGTGTGCGCGAGGGGAGCGCGGCCGGGGGCGGTGCCCCGCGGTGCGGGGGGGGCT
GCGAGGGGAACAAAGGCTGCGTGCGGGGTGTGTGCGTGGGGGGGTGAGCAGGGGGTGTGGGCGCGTCGGT
CGGGCTGCAACCCCCCCTGCACCCCCCTCCCCGAGTTGCTGAGCACGGCCCGGCTTCGGGTGCGGGGCTC
CGTACGGGGCGTGGCGCGGGGCTCGCCGTGCCGGGCGGGGGGTGGCGGCAGGTGGGGGTGCCGGGCGGGG
CGGGGCCGCCTCGGGCCGGGGAGGGCTCGGGGGAGGGGCGCGGCGGCCCCCGGAGCGCCGGCGGCTGTCG
AGGCGCGGCGAGCCGCAGCCATTGCCTTTTATGGTAATCGTGCGAGAGGGCGCAGGGACTTCCTTTGTCC
CAAATCTGTGCGGAGCCGAAATCTGGGAGGCGCCGCCGCACCCCCTCTAGCGGGCGCGGGGCGAAGCGGT
GCGGCGCCGGCAGGAAGGAAATGGGCGGGGAGGGCCTTCGTGCGTCGCCGCGCCGCCGTCCCCTTCTCCC
TCTCCAGCCTCGGGGCTGTCCGCGGGGGGACGGCTGCCTTCGGGGGGGACGGGGCAGGGCGGGGTTCGGC
TTCTGGCGTGTGACCGGCGGCTCTAGAGCCTCTGCTAACCATGTTCATGCCTTCTTCTTTTTCCTACAGC
TCCTGGGCAACGTGCTGGTTATTGTGCTGTCTCATCATTTTGGCAAAGAATTCGCCCTTCACCATGGCGG
GACACCTGGCTTCGGATTTCGCCTTCTCGCCCCCTCCAGGTGGTGGAGGTGATGGGCCAGGGGGGCCGGA
GCCGGGCTGGGTTGATCCTCGGACCTGGCTAAGCTTCCAAGGCCCTCCTGGAGGGCCAGGAATCGGGCCG
GGGGTTGGGCCAGGCTCTGAGGTGTGGGGGATTCCCCCATGCCCCCCGCCGTATGAGTTCTGTGGGGGGA
TGGCGTACTGTGGGCCCCAGGTTGGAGTGGGGCTAGTGCCCCAAGGCGGCTTGGAGACCTCTCAGCCTGA
GGGCGAAGCAGGAGTCGGGGTGGAGAGCAACTCCGATGGGGCCTCCCCGGAGCCCTGCACCGTCACCCCT
GGTGCCGTGAAGCTGGAGAAGGAGAAGCTGGAGCAAAACCCGGAGGAGTCCCAGGACATCAAAGCTCTGC
AGAAAGAACTCGAGCAATTTGCCAAGCTCCTGAAGCAGAAGAGGATCAGACTGGGATATACACAGGCCGA
TGTGGGGCTCACCCTGGGGGTTCTATTTGGGAAGGTATTCAGCCAAACGACCATCTGCCGCTTTGAGGCT
CTGCAGCTTAGCTTCAAGAACATGTGTAAGCTGCGGCCCTTGCTGCAGAAGTGGGTGGAGGAAGCTGACA
ACAATCCAAATCTTCAGGAGATATGCAAAGCAGAAACCCTCGTGCAGGCCCGAAAGAGAAAGCGAACCAG
TATCGAGGTGAGCGTCAAGGGGGCTCTGGAGAGCCATTTCCTCAAATGCCCCAAGCCCTCGGCCCAGGAG
ATCACCTCCCTCGCGGACAGCTTACAGCTGGAGAAGGAGGTGGTGAGAGTGTGGTTCTGTAACCGGCGCC
AGAAGGGCAAGCGATCAAGCAGCGACTATGCACAACGAGAGGATTTTGAGGCTGCTGGGTCTCCTTTCTC
AGGGGGACCAGTGTCCTTTCCTCTGGCCCCAGGGCCCCATTTTGGTACCCCAGGCTATGGGAGCCCTCAC
TTCACTGCACTGTACTCCTCGGTCCCTTTCCCTGAGGGGGAAGCCTTTCCCCCTGTCTCTGTCACCACTC
TGGGCTCTCCCATGCATTCAAACTGAGGTAAGGGCGAATTCAAGCTTCGGGGACTAGTCATATGATAATC
AACCTCTGGATTACAAAATTTGTGAAAGATTGACTGGTATTCTTAACTATGTTGCTCCTTTTACGCTATG
TGGATACGCTGCTTTAATGCCTTTGTATCATGCTATTGCTTCCCGTATGGCTTTCATTTTCTCCTCCTTG
TATAAATCCTGGTTGCTGTCTCTTTATGAGGAGTTGTGGCCCGTTGTCAGGCAACGTGGCGTGGTGTGCA
CTGTGTTTGCTGACGCAACCCCCACTGGTTGGGGCATTGCCACCACCTGTCAGCTCCTTTCCGGGACTTT
CGCTTTCCCCCTCCCTATTGCCACGGCGGAACTCATCGCCGCCTGCCTTGCCCGCTGCTGGACAGGGGCT
CGGCTGTTGGGCACTGACAATTCCGTGGTGTTGTCGGGGAAGCTGACGTCCTTTCCATGGCTGCTCGCCT
GTGTTGCCACCTGGATTCTGCGCGGGACGTCCTTCTGCTACGTCCCTTCGGCCCTCAATCCAGCGGACCT
TCCTTCCCGCGGCCTGCTGCCGGCTCTGCGGCCTCTTCCGCGTCTTCGCCTTCGCCCTCAGACGAGTCGG
ATCTCCCTTTGGGCCGCCTCCCCGCATCGGTACAATTCACTCCTCAGGTGCAGGCTGCCTATCAGAAGGT
GGTGGCTGGTGTGGCCAATGCCCTGGCTCACAAATACCACTGAGATCTTTTTCCCTCTGCCAAAAATTAT
GGGGACATCATGAAGCCCCTTGAGCATCTGACTTCTGGCTAATAAAGGAAATTTATTTTCATTGCAATAG
TGTGTTGGAATTTTTTGTGTCTCTCACTCGGAAGGACATATGGGAGGGCAAATCATTTAAAACATCAGAA
TGAGTATTTGGTTTAGAGTTTGGCAACATATGCCCATATGCTGGCTGCCATGAACAAAGGTTGGCTATAA
AGAGGTCATCAGTATATGAAACAGCCCCCTGCTGTCCATTCCTTATTCCATAGAAAAGCCTTGACTTGAG
GTTAGATTTTTTTTATATTTTGTTTTGTGTTATTTTTTTCTTTAACATCCCTAAAATTTTCCTTACATGT
TTTACTAGCCAGATTTTTCCTCCTCTCCTGACTACTCCCAGTCATAGCTGTCCCTCTTCTCTTATGGAGA
TCCCTCGACCTGCAGCCCAAGCTTGGCGTAATCATGGTCATAGCTGTTTCCTGTGTGAAATTGTTATCCG
CTCACAATTCCACACAACATACGAGCCGGAAGCATAAAGTGTAAAGCCTGGGGTGCCTAATGAGTGAGCT
AACTCACATTAATTGCGTTGCGCTCACTGCCCGCTTTCCAGTCGGGAAACCTGTCGTGCCAGCGGATCTC
AATTCCGATCATATTCAATAACCCTTAATATAACTTCGTATAATGTATGCTATACGAAGTTATTAGGTCT
GAAGAGGAGTTTACGTCCAGCCAAGCTTAGGATCAATTCTCATGTTTGACAGCTTATCATCGATAAGCTG
ATCCTCACAGGCCGCACCCAGCTTTTCTTCCGTTGCCCCAGTAGCATCTCTGTCTGGTGACCTTGAAGAG
GAAGAGGAGGGGTCCCGAGAATCCCCATCCCTACCGTCCAGCAAAAAGGGGGACGAGGAATTTGAGGCCT
GGCTTGAGGCTCAGGACGCAAATCTTGAGGATGTTCAGCGGGAGTTTTCCGGGCTGCGAGTAATTGGTGA
TGAGGACGAGGATGGTTCGGAGGATGGGGAATTTTCAGACCTGGATCTGTCTGACAGCGACCATGAAGGG
GATGAGGGTGGGGGGGCTGTTGGAGGGGGCAGGAGTCTGCACTCCCTGTATTCACTGAGCGTCGTCTAAT
AAAGATGTCTATTGATCTCTTTTAGTGTGAATCATGTCTGACGAGGGGCCAGGTACAGGACCTGGAAATG
GCCTAGGAGAGAAGGGAGACACATCTGGACCAGAAGGCTCCGGCGGCAGTGGACCTCAAAGAAGAGGGGG
TGATAACCATGGACGAGGACGGGGAAGAGGACGAGGACGAGGAGGCGGAAGACCAGGAGCCCCGGGCGGC
TCAGGATCAGGGCCAAGACATAGAGATGGTGTCCGGAGACCCCAAAAACGTCCAAGTTGCATTGGCTGCA
AAGGGACCCACGGTGGAACAGGAGCAGGAGCAGGAGCGGGAGGGGCAGGAGCAGGAGGGGCAGGAGCAGG
AGGAGGGGCAGGAGCAGGAGGAGGGGCAGGAGGGGCAGGAGGGGCAGGAGGGGCAGGAGSAGGAGGAGGG
GSAGGAGSAGGAGGAGGGGSAGGAGGGGSAGGAGGGGSAGGAGGAGGAGGAGGGGSAGGAGGAGGAGGAG
GGGSAGGAGGGGSAGGAGSAGGAGGAGGGGCAGGAGGGGSAGGAGGGGCAGGAGSAGGAGGAGGGGCAGG
AGCAGGAGGAGGGGCAGGAGGGGCAGGAGCAGGAGGAGGGGSAGGAGGGGSAGGAGGGGCAGGAGCAGGA
GGAGGGGCAGGAGCAGGAGGGGCAGGAGGGGCAGGAGGGGCAGGAGCAGGAGGGGCAGGAGCAGGAGGAG
GGGCAGGAGGGGCAGGAGGGGCAGGAGCAGGAGGGGCAGGAGSAGGAGGGGCAGGAGCAGGAGGGGCAGG
AGCAGGAGGGGCAGGAGGGGCAGGAGCAGGAGGGGCAGGAGGGGSAGGAGSAGGAGGGGSAGGAGGGGSA
GGAGSAGGAGGAGGGGSAGGAGGGGSAGGAGSAGGAGGAGGGGSAGGAGGGGSAGGAGSAGGAGGGGSAG
GAGGGGSAGGAGSAGGAGGGGGAGGAGGGGSAGGAGSAGGAGGGGSAGGAGGGGCAGGAGSAGGAGGAGG
GGCAGGAGCAGGAGGGGCAGGAGCAGGAGGTGGAGGCCGGGGTCGAGGAGGCAGTGGAGGCCGGGGTCGA
GGAGGTAGTGGAGGCCGGGGTCGAGGAGGTAGTGGAGGCCGCCGGGGTAGAGGACGTGAAAGAGCCAGGG
GGGGAAGTCGTGAAAGAGCCAGGGGGAGAGGTCGTGGACGTGGAGAAAAGAGGCCCAGGAGTCCCAGTAG
TCAGTCATCATCATCCGGGTCTCCACCGCGCAGGCCCCCTCCAGGTAGAAGGCCATTTTTCCACCCTGTA
GGGGAAGCCGATTATTTTGAATACCACCAAGAAGGTGGCCCAGATGGTGAGCCTGACGTGCCCCCGGGAG
CGATAGAGCAGGGCCCCGCAGATGACCCAGGAGAAGGCCCAAGCACTGGACCCCGGGGTCAGGGTGATGG
AGGCAGGCGCAAAAAAGGAGGGTGGTTTGGAAAGCATCGTGGTCAAGGAGGTTCCAACCCGAAATTTGAG
AACATTGCAGAAGGTTTAAGAGCTCTCCTGGCTAGGAGTCACGTAGAAAGGACTACCGACGAAGGAACTT
GGGTCGCCGGTGTGTTCGTATATGGAGGTAGTAAGACCTCCCTTTACAACCTAAGGCGAGGAACTGCCCT
TGCTATTCCACAATGTCGTCTTACACCATTGAGTCGTCTCCCCTTTGGAATGGCCCCTGGACCCGGCCCA
CAACCTGGCCCGCTAAGGGAGTCCATTGTCTGTTATTTCATGGTCTTTTTACAAACTCATATATTTGCTG
AGGTTTTGAAGGATGCGATTAAGGACCTTGTTATGACAAAGCCCGCTCCTACCTGCAATATCAGGGTGAC
TGTGTGCAGCTTTGACGATGGAGTAGATTTGCCTCCCTGGTTTCCACCTATGGTGGAAGGGGCTGCCGCG
GAGGGTGATGACGGAGATGACGGAGATGAAGGAGGTGATGGAGATGAGGGTGAGGAAGGGCAGGAGTGAT
GTAACTTGTTAGGAGACGCCCTCAATCGTATTAAAAGCCGTGTATTCCCCCGCACTAAAGAATAAATCCC
CAGTAGACATCATGCGTGCTGTTGGTGTATTTCTGGCCATCTGTCTTGTCACCATTTTCGTCCTCCCAAC
ATGGGGCAATTGCCGGAACCCTTAATATAACTTCGTATAATGTATGCTATACGAAGTTATTAGGTCCCTC
GAAGAGGTTCACTAGCGGATCTCAATTGGGCATACCCATGTTGTCACGTCACTCAGCTCCGCGCTCAACA
CCTTCTCGCGTTGGAAAACATTAGCGACATTTACCTGGTGAGCAATCAGACATGCGACGGCTTTAGCCTG
GCCTCCTTAAATTCACCTAAGAATGGGAGCAACCAGCAGGAAAAGGACAAGCAGCGAAAATTCACGCCCC
CTTGGGAGGTGGCGGCATATGCAAAGGATAGCACTCCCACTCTACTACTGGGTATCATATGCTGACTGTA
TATGCATGAGGATAGCATATGCTACCCGGATACAGATTAGGATAGCATATACTACCCAGATATAGATTAG
GATAGCATATGCTACCCAGATATAGATTAGGATAGCCTATGCTACCCAGATATAAATTAGGATAGCATAT
ACTACCCAGATATAGATTAGGATAGCATATGCTACCCAGATATAGATTAGGATAGCCTATGCTACCCAGA
TATAGATTAGGATAGCATATGCTACCCAGATATAGATTAGGATAGCATATGCTATCCAGATATTTGGGTA
GTATATGCTACCCAGATATAAATTAGGATAGCATATACTACCCTAATCTCTATTAGGATAGCATATGCTA
CCCGGATACAGATTAGGATAGCATATACTACCCAGATATAGATTAGGATAGCATATGCTACCCAGATATA
GATTAGGATAGCCTATGCTACCCAGATATAAATTAGGATAGCATATACTACCCAGATATAGATTAGGATA
GCATATGCTACCCAGATATAGATTAGGATAGCCTATGCTACCCAGATATAGATTAGGATAGCATATGCTA
TCCAGATATTTGGGTAGTATATGCTACCCATGGCAACATTAGCCCACCGTGCTCTCAGCGACCTCGTGAA
TATGAGGACCAACAACCCTGTGCTTGGCGCTCAGGCGCAAGTGTGTGTAATTTGTCCTCCAGATCGCAGC
AATCGCGCCCCTATCTTGGCCCGCCCACCTACTTATGCAGGTATTCCCCGGGGTGCCATTAGTGGTTTTG
TGGGCAAGTGGTTTGACCGCAGTGGTTAGCGGGGTTACAATCAGCCAAGTTATTACACCCTTATTTTACA
GTCCAAAACCGCAGGGCGGCGTGTGGGGGCTGACGCGTGCCCCCACTCCACAATTTCAAAAAAAAGAGTG
GCCACTTGTCTTTGTTTATGGGCCCCATTGGCGTGGAGCCCCGTTTAATTTTCGGGGGTGTTAGAGACAA
CCAGTGGAGTCCGCTGCTGTCGGCGTCCACTCTCTTTCCCCTTGTTACAAATAGAGTGTAACAACATGGT
TCACCTGTCTTGGTCCCTGCCTGGGACACATCTTAATAACCCCAGTATCATATTGCACTAGGATTATGTG
TTGCCCATAGCCATAAATTCGTGTGAGATGGACATCCAGTCTTTACGGCTTGTCCCCACCCCATGGATTT
CTATTGTTAAAGATATTCAGAATGTTTCATTCCTACACTAGTATTTATTGCCCAAGGGGTTTGTGAGGGT
TATATTGGTGTCATAGCACAATGCCACCACTGAACCCCCCGTCCAAATTTTATTCTGGGGGCGTCACCTG
AAACCTTGTTTTCGAGCACCTCACATACACCTTACTGTTCACAACTCAGCAGTTATTCTATTAGCTAAAC
GAAGGAGAATGAAGAAGCAGGCGAAGATTCAGGAGAGTTCACTGCCCGCTCCTTGATCTTCAGCCACTGC
CCTTGTGACTAAAATGGTTCACTACCCTCGTGGAATCCTGACCCCATGTAAATAAAACCGTGACAGCTCA
TGGGGTGGGAGATATCGCTGTTCCTTAGGACCCTTTTACTAACCCTAATTCGATAGCATATGCTTCCCGT
TGGGTAACATATGCTATTGAATTAGGGTTAGTCTGGATAGTATATACTACTACCCGGGAAGCATATGCTA
CCCGTTTAGGGTTAACAAGGGGGCCTTATAAACACTATTGCTAATGCCCTCTTGAGGGTCCGCTTATCGG
TAGCTACACAGGCCCCTCTGATTGACGTTGGTGTAGCCTCCCGTAGTCTTCCTGGGCCCCTGGGAGGTAC
ATGTCCCCCAGCATTGGTGTAAGAGCTTCAGCCAAGAGTTACACATAAAGGCAATGTTGTGTTGCAGTCC
ACAGACTGCAAAGTCTGCTCCAGGATGAAAGCCACTCAGTGTTGGCAAATGTGCACATCCATTTATAAGG
ATGTCAACTACAGTCAGAGAACCCCTTTGTGTTTGGTCCCCCCCCGTGTCACATGTGGAACAGGGCCCAG
TTGGCAAGTTGTACCAACCAACTGAAGGGATTACATGCACTGCCCCGCGAAGAAGGGGCAGAGATGTCGT
AGTCAGGTTTAGTTCGTCCGGGGCGGGGATCGATCCTCTAGAGTCGACGCTAGCGGATCCGACGCCGCCA
TCTCTAGGCCCGCGCCGGCCCCCTCGCACAGACTTGTGGGAGAAGCTCGGCTACTCCCCTGCCCCGGTTA
ATTTGCATATAATATTTCCTAGTAACTATAGAGGCTTAATGTGCGATAAAAGACAGATAATCTGTTCTTT
TTAATACTAGCTACATTTTACATGATAGGCTTGGATTTCTATAAGAGATACAAATACTAAATTATTATTT
TAAAAAACAGCACAAAAGGAAACTCACCCTAACTGTAAAGTAATTGTGTGTTTTGAGACTATAAATATCC
CTTGGAGAAAAGCCTTGTTTGGGCCGACTCCAGTGGTAATCTACTTCAAGAGAGTAGATTACCACTGGAG
TCTTTTTTGGAATTCCTGCAGCCCGGGGGATCCGCTGCATTAATGAATCGGCCAACGCGCGGGGAGAGGC
GGTTTGCGTATTGGGCGCTCTTCCGCTTCCTCGCTCACTGACTCGCTGCGCTCGGTCGTTCGGCTGCGGC
GAGCGGTATCAGCTCACTCAAAGGCGGTAATACGGTTATCCACAGAATCAGGGGATAACGCAGGAAAGAA
CATGTGAGCAAAAGGCCAGCAAAAGGCCAGGAACCGTAAAAAGGCCGCGTTGCTGGCGTTTTTCCATAGG
CTCCGCCCCCCTGACGAGCATCACAAAAATCGACGCTCAAGTCAGAGGTGGCGAAACCCGACAGGACTAT
AAAGATACCAGGCGTTTCCCCCTGGAAGCTCCCTCGTGCGCTCTCCTGTTCCGACCCTGCCGCTTACCGG
ATACCTGTCCGCCTTTCTCCCTTCGGGAAGCGTGGCGCTTTCTCATAGCTCACGCTGTAGGTATCTCAGT
TCGGTGTAGGTCGTTCGCTCCAAGCTGGGCTGTGTGCACGAACCCCCCGTTCAGCCCGACCGCTGCGCCT
TATCCGGTAACTATCGTCTTGAGTCCAACCCGGTAAGACACGACTTATCGCCACTGGCAGCAGCCACTGG
TAACAGGATTAGCAGAGCGAGGTATGTAGGCGGTGCTACAGAGTTCTTGAAGTGGTGGCCTAACTACGGC
TACACTAGAAGAACAGTATTTGGTATCTGCGCTCTGCTGAAGCCAGTTACCTTCGGAAAAAGAGTTGGTA
GCTCTTGATCCGGCAAACAAACCACCGCTGGTAGCGGTGGTTTTTTTGTTTGCAAGCAGCAGATTACGCG
CAGAAAAAAAGGATCTCAAGAAGATCCTTTGATCTTTTCTACGGGGTCTGACGCTCAGTGGAACGAAAAC
TCACGTTAAGGGATTTTGGTCATGAGATTATCAAAAAGGATCTTCACCTAGATCCTTTTAAATTAAAAAT
GAAGTTTTAAATCAATCTAAAGTATATATGAGTAAACTTGGTCTGACAGTTACCAATGCTTAATCAGTGA
GGCACCTATCTCAGCGATCTGTCTATTTCGTTCATCCATAGTTGCCTGACTCCCCGTCGTGTAGATAACT
ACGATACGGGAGGGCTTACCATCTGGCCCCAGTGCTGCAATGATACCGCGAGACCCACGCTCACCGGCTC
CAGATTTATCAGCAATAAACCAGCCAGCCGGAAGGGCCGAGCGCAGAAGTGGTCCTGCAACTTTATCCGC
CTCCATCCAGTCTATTAATTGTTGCCGGGAAGCTAGAGTAAGTAGTTCGCCAGTTAATAGTTTGCGCAAC
GTTGTTGCCATTGCTACAGGCATCGTGGTGTCACGCTCGTCGTTTGGTATGGCTTCATTCAGCTCCGGTT
CCCAACGATCAAGGCGAGTTACATGATCCCCCATGTTGTGCAAAAAAGCGGTTAGCTCCTTCGGTCCTCC
GATCGTTGTCAGAAGTAAGTTGGCCGCAGTGTTATCACTCATGGTTATGGCAGCACTGCATAATTCTCTT
ACTGTCATGCCATCCGTAAGATGCTTTTCTGTGACTGGTGAGTACTCAACCAAGTCATTCTGAGAATAGT
GTATGCGGCGACCGAGTTGCTCTTGCCCGGCGTCAATACGGGATAATACCGCGCCACATAGCAGAACTTT
AAAAGTGCTCATCATTGGAAAACGTTCTTCGGGGCGAAAACTCTCAAGGATCTTACCGCTGTTGAGATCC
AGTTCGATGTAACCCACTCGTGCACCCAACTGATCTTCAGCATCTTTTACTTTCACCAGCGTTTCTGGGT
GAGCAAAAACAGGAAGGCAAAATGCCGCAAAAAAGGGAATAAGGGCGACACGGAAATGTTGAATACTCAT
ACTCTTCCTTTTTCAATATTATTGAAGCATTTATCAGGGTTATTGTCTCATGAGCGGATACATATTTGAA
TGTATTTAGAAAAATAAACAAATAGGGGTTCCGCGCACATTTCCCCGAAAAGTGCCACCTGG
